>Addgene plasmid #212699 | pCfB11785 | addgene full sequence | sequence record 424299 | Addgene NGS Result
CCGGCTCCGGATCGGACGATTGCGTCGCATCGACCCTGCGCCCAAGCTGCATCATCGAAATTGCCGTCAA
CCAAGCTCTGATAGAGTTGGTCAAGACCAATGCGGAGCATATACGCCCGGAGCCGCGGCGATCCTGCAAG
CTCCGGATGCCTCCGCTCGAAGTAGCGCGTCTGCTGCTCCATACAAGCCAACCACGGCCTCCAGAAGAAG
ATGTTGGCGACCTCGTATTGGGAATCCCCGAACATCGCCTCGCTCCAGTCAATGACCGCTGTTATGCGGC
CATTGTCCGTCAGGACATTGTTGGAGCCGAAATCCGCGTGCACGAGGTGCCGGACTTCGGGGCAGTCCTC
GGCCCAAAGCATCAGCTCATCGAGAGCCTGCGCGACGGACGCACTGACGGTGTCGTCCATCACAGTTTGC
CAGTGATACACATGGGGATCAGCAATCGCGCATATGAAATCACGCCATGTAGTGTATTGACCGATTCCTT
GCGGTCCGAATGGGCCGAACCCGCTCGTCTGGCTAAGATCGGCCGCAGCAATGGCATCCATTGCCTCCGC
GACCGGCTGCAGAACAGCGGGCAGTTCGGTTTCAGGCAGGTCTTGCAACGTGACACCCTGTGCACGGCGG
GAGATGCAATAGGTCAGGCTCTCGCTGAATTCCCCAATGTCAAGCACTTCCGGAATCGGGAGCGCGGCCG
ATGCAAAGTGCCGATAAACATAACGATCTTTGTAGAAACCATCGGCGCAGCTATTTACCCGCAGGACATA
TCCACGCCCTCCTACATCGAAGCTGAAAGCACGAGATTCTTCGCCCTCCGAGAGCTGCATCAGGTCGGAG
ACGCTGTCGAACTTTTCGATCAGAAACTTCTCGACAGACGTCGCGGTGAGTTCAGGCTTTTTACCCATTG
CTGTAGATATGTCTTGTGTGTAAGGGGGTTGGGGTGGTTGTTTGTGTTCTTGACTTTTGTGTTAGCAAGG
GAAGACGGGCAAAAAAGTGAGTGTGGTTGGGAGGGAGAGACGAGCCTTATATATAATGCTTGTTTGTGTT
TGTGCAAGTGGACGCCGAAACGGGCAGGAGCCAAACTAAACAAGGCAGACAATGCGAGCTTAATTGGATT
GCCTGATGGGCAGGGGTTAGGGCTCGATCAATGGGGGTGCGAAGTGACAAAATTGGGAATTAGGTTCGCA
AGCAAGGCTGACAAGACTTTGGCCCAAACATTTGTACGCGGTGGACAACAGGAGCCACCCATCGTCTGTC
ACGGGCTAGCCGGTCGTGCGTCCTGTCAGGCTCCACCTAGGCTCCATGCCACTCCATACAATCCCACTAG
TGTACCGCTAGGCCGCTTTTAGCTCCCATCTAAGACCCCCCCAAAACCTCCACTGTACAGTGCACTGTAC
TGTGTGGCGATCAAGGGCAAGGGAAAAAAGGCGCAAACATGCATGCATGGAATGACGTAGGTAAGGCGTT
ACTAGACTGAAAAGTGGCACATTTCGGCGTGCCAAAGGGTCCTAGGTGCGTTTCGCGAGCTGGGCGCCAG
GCCAAGCCGCTCCAAAACGCCTCTCCGACTCCCTCCAGCGGCCTCCATATCCCCATCCCTCTCCACAGCA
ATGTTGTTAAGCCTTGCAAACGAAAAAATAGAAAGGCTAATAAGCTTCCAATATTGTGGTGTACGCTGCA
TAACGCAACAATGAGCGCCAAACAACACACACACACAGCACACAGCAGCATTAACCACGATGAACAGCAT
GACATTACAGGTGGGTGTGTAATCAGGGCCCTGATTGCTGGTGGTGGGAGCCCCCATCATGGGCTCTCGT
CCAGCCGCGGAAACCGGAAACGCTCGAATCTGCCGCCGCTCATACTCACCGAAACGTGTGGGGCTCGAAA
AAACGGGCGCCAAACTCCTTATACTACTGTATATTCAAGCAAGTATATCCGTGGGTGCGGGTGATTTGGA
TCTAAGGTTCGTACTCAACACTCACGAGCAGCTTGCCTATGTTACATCCTTTTATCAGACATAGCGGCCG
CAAATTTAAATAAAATGAAGTGAAGTTCCTATACTTTCTAGAGAATAGGAACTTCTATAGTGAGTCGAAT
AAGGGCGACACAAAATTTATTCTAAATGCATAATAAATACTGATAACATCTTATAGTTTGTATTATATTT
TGTATTATCGTTGACATGTATAATTTTGATATCAAAAACTGATTTTCCCTTTATTATTTTCGAGATTTAT
TTTCTTAATTCTCTTTAACAAACTAGAAATATTGTATATACAAAAAATCATAAATAATAGATGAATAGTT
TAATTATAGGTGTTCATCAATCGAAAAAGCAACGTATCTTATTTAAAGTGCGTTGCTTTTTTCTCATTTA
TAAGGTTAAATAATTCTCATATATCAAGCAAAGTGACAGGCGCCCTTAAATATTCTGACAAATGCTCTTT
CCCTAAACTCCCCCCATAAAAAAACCCGCCGAAGCGGGTTTTTACGTTATTTGCGGATTAACGATTACTC
GTTATCAGAACCGCCCAGGGGGCCCGAGCTTAAGACTGGCCGTCGTTTTACAACACAGAAAGAGTTTGTA
GAAACGCAAAAAGGCCATCCGTCAGGGGCCTTCTGCTTAGTTTGATGCCTGGCAGTTCCCTACTCTCGCC
TTCCGCTTCCTCGCTCACTGACTCGCTGCGCTCGGTCGTTCGGCTGCGGCGAGCGGTATCAGCTCACTCA
AAGGCGGTAATACGGTTATCCACAGAATCAGGGGATAACGCAGGAAAGAACATGTGAGCAAAAGGCCAGC
AAAAGGCCAGGAACCGTAAAAAGGCCGCGTTGCTGGCGTTTTTCCATAGGCTCCGCCCCCCTGACGAGCA
TCACAAAAATCGACGCTCAAGTCAGAGGTGGCGAAACCCGACAGGACTATAAAGATACCAGGCGTTTCCC
CCTGGAAGCTCCCTCGTGCGCTCTCCTGTTCCGACCCTGCCGCTTACCGGATACCTGTCCGCCTTTCTCC
CTTCGGGAAGCGTGGCGCTTTCTCATAGCTCACGCTGTAGGTATCTCAGTTCGGTGTAGGTCGTTCGCTC
CAAGCTGGGCTGTGTGCACGAACCCCCCGTTCAGCCCGACCGCTGCGCCTTATCCGGTAACTATCGTCTT
GAGTCCAACCCGGTAAGACACGACTTATCGCCACTGGCAGCAGCCACTGGTAACAGGATTAGCAGAGCGA
GGTATGTAGGCGGTGCTACAGAGTTCTTGAAGTGGTGGGCTAACTACGGCTACACTAGAAGAACAGTATT
TGGTATCTGCGCTCTGCTGAAGCCAGTTACCTTCGGAAAAAGAGTTGGTAGCTCTTGATCCGGCAAACAA
ACCACCGCTGGTAGCGGTGGTTTTTTTGTTTGCAAGCAGCAGATTACGCGCAGAAAAAAAGGATCTCAAG
AAGATCCTTTGATCTTTTCTACGGGGTCTGACGCTCAGTGGAACGACGCGCGCGTAACTCACGTTAAGGG
ATTTTGGTCATGAGCTTGCGCCGTCCCGTCAAGTCAGCGTAATGCTCTGCTTACCAATGCTTAATCAGTG
AGGCACCTATCTCAGCGATCTGTCTATTTCGTTCATCCATAGTTGCCTGACTCCCCGTCGTGTAGATAAC
TACGATACGGGAGGGCTTACCATCTGGCCCCAGCGCTGCGATGATACCGCGAGAACCACGCTCACCGGCT
CCGGATTTATCAGCAATAAACCAGCCAGCCGGAAGGGCCGAGCGCAGAAGTGGTCCTGCAACTTTATCCG
CCTCCATCCAGTCTATTAATTGTTGCCGGGAAGCTAGAGTAAGTAGTTCGCCAGTTAATAGTTTGCGCAA
CGTTGTTGCCATCGCTACAGGCATCGTGGTGTCACGCTCGTCGTTTGGTATGGCTTCATTCAGCTCCGGT
TCCCAACGATCAAGGCGAGTTACATGATCCCCCATGTTGTGCAAAAAAGCGGTTAGCTCCTTCGGTCCTC
CGATCGTTGTCAGAAGTAAGTTGGCCGCAGTGTTATCACTCATGGTTATGGCAGCACTGCATAATTCTCT
TACTGTCATGCCATCCGTAAGATGCTTTTCTGTGACTGGTGAGTACTCAACCAAGTCATTCTGAGAATAG
TGTATGCGGCGACCGAGTTGCTCTTGCCCGGCGTCAATACGGGATAATACCGCGCCACATAGCAGAACTT
TAAAAGTGCTCATCATTGGAAAACGTTCTTCGGGGCGAAAACTCTCAAGGATCTTACCGCTGTTGAGATC
CAGTTCGATGTAACCCACTCGTGCACCCAACTGATCTTCAGCATCTTTTACTTTCACCAGCGTTTCTGGG
TGAGCAAAAACAGGAAGGCAAAATGCCGCAAAAAAGGGAATAAGGGCGACACGGAAATGTTGAATACTCA
TATTCTTCCTTTTTCAATATTATTGAAGCATTTATCAGGGTTATTGTCTCATGAGCGGATACATATTTGA
ATGTATTTAGAAAAATAAACAAATAGGGGTCAGTGTTACAACCAATTAACCAATTCTGAACATTATCGCG
AGCCCATTTATACCTGAATATGGCTCATAACACCCCTTGTTTGCCTGGCGGCAGTAGCGCGGTGGTCCCA
CCTGACCCCATGCCGAACTCAGAAGTGAAACGCCGTAGCGCCGATGGTAGTGTGGGGACTCCCCATGCGA
GAGTAGGGAACTGCCAGGCATCAAATAAAACGAAAGGCTCAGTCGAAAGACTGGGCCTTTCGCCCGGGCT
AATTATGGGGTGTCGCCCTTATTCGACTCTATAGTGAAGTTCCTATTCTCTAGAAAGTATAGGAACTTCT
GAAGTGGGGATTTAAATGCGGCCGCGAATGCACGCGATACCGTACCCACACAAAAAAAGCACCACCGACT
CGGTGCCACTTTTTCAAGTTGATAACGGACTAGCCTTATTTTAACTTGCTATTTCTAGCTCTAAAACCGG
TGTATCCTGTCCCTCTCTGCGCCGACCCGGAATCGAACCGGGGGCCCATCGATGGCAACGATGGATTTTA
CCACTAAACCATCGGCGCGTTTCTTGGCTTTTGTTAGGAACCAACCTCGAAATTACTCAGCAGTTTCCTT
AGGTTAGGGCGGAAATCGAGTCTGGATAAGACGTGGAACGATTGATACGATTACTTGATCTGTTAGCAAT
GATTCACTATCGCACGCATTCCGTTGCATCAAATTTAGGGATGCCATCAACTTTCAGTTCATAATTAATA
TCTTACCAAATTAGGTAATCTGCAAAAGTTCAGACTGTGAAATGTAACATTTTATATATCAAGCTCTATT
TAATGCCTCACAGTAGTTAACATAAAGAGATACAGAATTGTCGTGTCAGTGTATACTATCCATGTGTATA
CTCTGGATATCCATTTGTATTCCATTATCTACGAATTGGCGGGGTTCTGCTCGAGCTGGGTGGCGAGGTT
GTTAAGTCGGTCCATTTTTGTGTGTCTTGGTTGGATGAGGTCCAAAGTGGGGGGAGTCTACCAGGCTTTA
TATACACCTGGTAGTTGCAACTTTCGGTATGATCCCCACGAAAGATAAAGTTCAGCATGTGGAGAGCCGA
GGTAGTATGCGTGTGACAGAGACCCAAACTGGGGGTCACCGCGTGCACACTGGCGACGCCGCTCTGGAAG
GTCACATGACCGCAGATACTCCGTTCTCCCCTCACGTCGATTCGGCTCGGGGACACGGTCAGCGCCATTG
CCACGTGTCCACGGTTCTCTCCACTCTGTAGAAAGTCACTTCCACCAAGTTCCATGAAGCTTATTAGGTT
TTTGGAGAAATCCGGGGCGGCATTTCTGGGGTAACTTGGGCAAGCCAGTAGTGGATCAATTGGGACCCGA
ATTGGGTGGAAAAAGGTGATAACGAGCCCTTTGGGATCCCCACAATTGATCTAAGACCTCTGCTTGCCCC
GATCTTGGCCCCCTCAGCCCCAACACTGTTGCTCTTCAAACTCCCCCATACCTCGGTTCAGATGCAGCCT
TCAAAACTTTAACGTACCTCCGAGCCTGTGAAAACGTGGTCATGAAAAAACGAGAGATGTAAGTCCCGTC
ACATACCGCTGCGAGACCACCAGCTGTACATACACTTGGCGTTCCAGCATGCACGGTCGCTCAACAGGCG
CTCCCCCATTGGCGGAAAGACAAGCCCCCACTAGATTCCTGTTCAAGGGCAAAGTCTAGAAGCCCGCCCC
CCCCAGCGCCCGTTTCCTTGTTAGTGCGGCCTGCACATGTCACCTGTCTGGCAGGTATCGTCGCTACTTT
GCCAGTCGTATCGTCGTCAACGGATTGCGCTGCCCATTCACGTGTAAACTCTCGACGGATATCCCGGAGT
TTCCCGCCGATCCTCCCGCGAGCCACTGCCACGTCGCCTCCAAGCCTGCTGAATTCGGACACGGGCATCT
CACTTGCGTATGTATGGAAAATAAAAATACGACAGTCGAACATAAAGGGATGACGAGTAGTCACAGAGGG
AATTGATGAACAAAGACGGGATTTTGCCACCTACAAGCCAGATTTTCTATTTACAACAATATCTGGTCAA
ATTTCAGTTTCGTTACATAAATCGTTATGTCAAAGGAGTGTGGGAGGTTAAGAGAATTATCACCGGCAAA
CTATCTGTTAATTGCCTAAATGCCAACACCGTTGTAGGCAACAGCGTTGGGAGAGCCCTTGAGGTTGGTG
GTGGGAAGAACACCGGTGTTGGACTCAGTAATAAGAGCTTCGACCTGGGCAGGGGTGAGAACCTCGTCAT
TGATGGACAGGTAGTAGGAGGCAAGACCGGCAACGTGGGGTTATTCCTTTGCCCTCGGACGAGTGCTGGG
GCGTCGGTTTCCACTATCGGCGAGTACTTCTACACAGCCATCGGTCCAGACGGCCGCGCTTCTGCGGGCG
ATTTGTGTACGCCCGACAGTC
Features (pLannotate 1.2.2; 13 found; start..end, strand, type, name):
   2052..2085    -  protein_bind   FRT (minimal): supports FLP-mediated excision but not integration (Turan and Bode, 2011) FLP recombinase from the Saccharomyces cerevisiae 2μ plasmid
   2555..2574    +  CDS            lacZα (fragment): LacZα fragment of β-galactosidase; lacZ fragment
   2599..2616    -  terminator     rrnB T2 terminator (fragment): transcription terminator T2 from the E. coli rrnB gene
   2841..3429    -  rep_origin     ori: high-copy-number ColE1/pMB1/pBR322/pUC origin of replication
   3551..4411    -  CDS            AmpR: β-lactamase; bla; confers resistance to ampicillin, carbenicillin, and related antibiotics
   4414..4510    -  promoter       AmpR promoter (fragment): bla
   4540..4564    -  CDS            KanR (fragment): aminoglycoside phosphotransferase; aph(3')-Ia; confers resistance to kanamycin
   4593..4708    +  ncRNA          5S rRNA: Accession: RF00001 - 5S ribosomal RNA
   4712..4752    +  terminator     rrnB T1 terminator (fragment): transcription terminator T1 from the E. coli rrnB gene
   4796..4829    +  protein_bind   FRT (minimal): supports FLP-mediated excision but not integration (Turan and Bode, 2011) FLP recombinase from the Saccharomyces cerevisiae 2μ plasmid
   4893..4967    -  misc_RNA       gRNA scaffold: guide RNA scaffold for the Streptococcus pyogenes CRISPR/Cas9 system
   4987..5057    -  ncRNA          tRNA: Accession: RF00005 - tRNA
   6832..902     -  CDS            HygR (fragment) (across the origin): aminoglycoside phosphotransferase from E. coli; aph(4)-Ia; confers resistance to hygromycin
