[The description below was written by a language model from this plasmid's Addgene catalogue record and pLannotate feature annotations shown in this document.]
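Description:
pCfB11785 is a yeast guide-RNA expression plasmid of about 7 kb, built by Gibson assembly on a custom backbone and associated with a combinatorial, iterative metabolic engineering method in Yarrowia lipolytica that was applied to betanin biosynthesis. Its stated purpose is to supply a gRNA directed at the genomic integration site designated E4. In E. coli it is maintained through a high-copy ColE1/pUC-type origin and selected with ampicillin via the β-lactamase gene and its promoter. Selection in yeast relies on hygromycin resistance (Hph), annotated in the sequence as a hygromycin phosphotransferase coding region spanning the numbering origin of the circular map.

The payload visible in the annotation is a Streptococcus pyogenes Cas9 gRNA scaffold lying on the same strand as, and just downstream of, a tRNA element. This arrangement is typical of designs in which a tRNA serves as an RNA polymerase III promoter component and processing signal to release a mature guide, although the record does not name the promoter explicitly. The 20-nt targeting sequence is listed as unknown. No Cas9 gene is annotated, so the nuclease is presumably provided separately by the host strain or another plasmid.

Two minimal FRT sites in opposite orientation flank the bacterial propagation region, which also contains short fragments of rrnB terminators, 5S rRNA, lacZα and KanR that look like backbone remnants. Several kilobases are unannotated, including any yeast replication elements and the regulatory sequences driving the hygromycin marker. The plasmid is used to direct Cas9 cleavage at E4 so that expression cassettes can be integrated at that locus.
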