Addgene plasmid #212699: pCfB11785
Purpose: gRNA targeting to the intergradtion site E4
Depositing lab: Irina Borodina. Depositing organization: Danmarks Tekniske Universitet. Publication: Combinatorial iterative method for metabolic engineering of Yarrowia lipolytica: application for betanin biosynthesis. Jiang W, Wang S, Avila P, Jorgensen TS, Yang Z, Borodina I. Metab Eng. 2024 Sep 9:S1096-7176(24)00110-1. doi: 10.1016/j.ymben.2024.09.003. PubMed 39260817.
Backbone
  Vector backbone: custom backbone
  Vector type: Yeast Expression
  Selectable markers: Hph
Growth in bacteria
  Bacterial resistance: Ampicillin, 100 μg/mL
  Growth temperature: 37°C
  Growth strain: DH5alpha
  Copy number: High Copy
Gene/Insert
  Gene/Insert name: gRNA targeting to the intergradtion site E4
  gRNA/shRNA sequence: Unknown
  Species: Other
  Cloning method: Gibson Cloning
Terms and licenses: Academic/Nonprofit Terms; Industry Terms: Not Available to Industry
How to cite: pCfB11785 was a gift from Irina Borodina (Addgene plasmid # 212699 ; http://n2t.net/addgene:212699 ; RRID:Addgene_212699)
